Addgene plasmid #132087: pDONR221_SLC35B3
Purpose: Gateway entry clone with codon-optimized ORF sequence for subcloning into custom expression vectors
Depositing lab: RESOLUTE Consortium & Giulio Superti-Furga. Depositing organization: CeMM Research Center for Molecular Medicine. Publication: The RESOLUTE consortium: unlocking SLC transporters for drug discovery. Superti-Furga G, Lackner D, Wiedmer T, Ingles-Prieto A, Barbosa B, Girardi E, Goldmann U, Gurtl B, Klavins K, Klimek C, Lindinger S, Lineiro-Retes E, Muller AC, Onstein S, Redinger G, Reil D, Sedlyarov V, Wolf G, Crawford M, Everley R, ... Steppan CM. Nat Rev Drug Discov. 2020 Jul;19(7):429-430. doi: 10.1038/d41573-020-00056-6. PubMed 32265506.
Backbone
  Vector backbone: pDONR221
  Backbone manufacturer: Thermo Fisher Scientific
  Backbone size w/o insert (bp): 2550
  Vector type: Mammalian Expression
Growth in bacteria
  Bacterial resistance: Kanamycin, 50 μg/mL
  Growth temperature: 37°C
  Growth strain: Stbl3
  Copy number: High Copy
Gene/Insert
  Gene/Insert name: SLC35B3 (alt name: CGI-19, dJ453H5.1, PAPST2, C6orf196)
  Species: H. sapiens (human)
  Insert size (bp): 1203
  Entrez Gene: SLC35B3 (a.k.a. CGI-19, PAPST2, C6orf196)
  Cloning method: Gateway Cloning
  Sequencing primers: 5′ M13-fwd; 3′ M13-rev
Terms and licenses: Academic/Nonprofit Terms; Industry Terms
Depositor comments: For more information on the full Resolute plasmid collection, please see www.addgene.org/depositor-collections/re-solute/. Please provide your feedback on this plasmid to the RESOLUTE consortium by filling out their RESOLUTE repository feedback form: https://forms.office.com/Pages/ResponsePage.aspx?id=0e05yklzmkS7rjFGQL4N7z4feCLQvEJAmVcOCM_u885UN1JJRko0Ukg4TVQwNTZLOUxPQVJWT1NHUCQlQCN0PWcu
How to cite: pDONR221_SLC35B3 was a gift from RESOLUTE Consortium & Giulio Superti-Furga (Addgene plasmid # 132087 ; http://n2t.net/addgene:132087 ; RRID:Addgene_132087)
