[The description below was written by a language model from this plasmid's Addgene catalogue record and pLannotate feature annotations shown in this document.]
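Description:
pDONR221_SLC35B3 is a Gateway entry clone built on the pDONR221 backbone, carrying a codon-optimized open reading frame for human SLC35B3 (also known as PAPST2, C6orf196 or CGI-19). The full sequenced plasmid is 3,753 nt. It is maintained in E. coli through a high-copy ColE1/pUC-type origin of replication and selected with kanamycin via an aminoglycoside phosphotransferase (KanR) gene. Although the catalogue lists the vector type as mammalian expression, the feature table shows no eukaryotic promoter or polyadenylation signal around the insert. The plasmid is therefore a shuttle intermediate rather than an expression construct in its own right.

The 1,203 bp SLC35B3 coding sequence is flanked directly by attL1 and attL2 sites, the product of a prior BP recombination into the donor vector. These sites allow directional, frame-preserving transfer of the ORF into any attR-containing destination vector in an LR Clonase reaction. Upstream of attL1 lie the rrnB T1 and T2 transcription terminators, which insulate the insert from read-through transcription in bacteria. A T7 promoter sits just beyond attL2, oriented back toward the insert. Short lacI and lacZα fragments are backbone remnants with no evident function here, and M13 forward and reverse primer sites are used for sequence verification. No epitope tags or reporters are annotated.

SLC35B3 encodes a transporter that moves the universal sulfuryl donor PAPS from the cytosol into the Golgi, supporting sulfation reactions there. The clone belongs to a consortium-generated collection of solute carrier ORFs. It is intended as a source for subcloning the transporter into custom expression vectors for functional and drug discovery studies.
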