Features (pLannotate 1.2.2; 10 found; start..end, strand, type, name):
    121..213     +  CDS            lacI (fragment): lac repressor; lacI; The lac repressor binds to the lac operator to inhibit transcription in E. coli. This inhibition can be relieved by adding lactose or isopropyl-β-D-thiogalactopyranoside (IPTG).
    268..295     -  terminator     rrnB T2 terminator: transcription terminator T2 from the E. coli rrnB gene
    427..470     +  terminator     rrnB T1 terminator: Escherichia coli rrnB; transcription terminator T1 from the E. coli rrnB gene
    517..553     -  CDS            lacZα (fragment): LacZα fragment of β-galactosidase; lacZ fragment
    569..668     +  protein_bind   attL1: mutant version of attL; recombination site for the Gateway® LR reaction LR Clonase™
    674..1876    +  CDS            SLC35B3: S35B3_HUMAN - Also known as C6orf196, PAPST2. Experimental evidence at protein level: Swiss-Prot protein existence level 1. Mediates the transport of adenosine 3'-phospho 5'- phosphosulfate (PAPS), from cytosol into Golgi. PAPS is a universal sulfuryl donor for sulfation events that take place in the Golgi. Compensates for the insufficient expression of SLC35B2/PAPST1 during the synthesis of sulfated glycoconjugates in the colon. From Homo sapiens (Human).
   1878..1977    -  protein_bind   attL2: mutant version of attL; recombination site for the Gateway® LR reaction LR Clonase™
   1995..2013    -  promoter       T7 promoter: promoter for bacteriophage T7 RNA polymerase
   2147..2956    +  CDS            KanR: aminoglycoside phosphotransferase; aph(3')-Ia; confers resistance to kanamycin in bacteria or G418 (Geneticin®) in eukaryotes
   3103..3691    +  rep_origin     ori: high-copy-number ColE1/pMB1/pBR322/pUC origin of replication
>Addgene plasmid #132087 | pDONR221_SLC35B3 | addgene full sequence | sequence record 263861 | Addgene NGS Result
CTTTCCTGCGTTATCCCCTGATTCTGTGGATAACCGTATTACCGCCTTTGAGTGAGCTGATACCGCTCGC
CGCAGCCGAACGACCGAGCGCAGCGAGTCAGTGAGCGAGGAAGCGGAAGAGCGCCCAATACGCAAACCGC
CTCTCCCCGCGCGTTGGCCGATTCATTAATGCAGCTGGCACGACAGGTTTCCCGACTGGAAAGCGGGCAG
TGAGCGCAACGCAATTAATACGCGTACCGCTAGCCAGGAAGAGTTTGTAGAAACGCAAAAAGGCCATCCG
TCAGGATGGCCTTCTGCTTAGTTTGATGCCTGGCAGTTTATGGCGGGCGTCCTGCCCGCCACCCTCCGGG
CCGTTGCTTCACAACGTTCAAATCCGCTCCCGGCGGATTTGTCCTACTCAGGAGAGCGTTCACCGACAAA
CAACAGATAAAACGAAAGGCCCAGTCTTCCGACTGAGCCTTTCGTTTTATTTGATGCCTGGCAGTTCCCT
ACTCTCGCGTTAACGCTAGCATGGATGTTTTCCCAGTCACGACGTTGTAAAACGACGGCCAGTCTTAAGC
TCGGGCCCCAAATAATGATTTTATTTTGACTGATAGTGACCTGTTCGTTGCAACACATTGATGAGCAATG
CTTTTTTATAATGCCAACTTTGTACAAAAAAGCAGGCTCCACCATGGACCTGACCCAGCAGGCCAAGGAT
ATCCAGAACATCACCGTGCAGGAGACAAATAAGAACAATAGCGAGTCCATCGAGTGCTCCAAGATCACCA
TGGACCTGAAGTTCAACAATTCTCGCAAGTACATCAGCATCACAGTGCCCTCCAAGACCCAGACAATGTC
TCCTCACATCAAGAGCGTGGACGATGTGGTGGTGCTGGGCATGAACCTGAGCAAGTTTAATAAGCTGACC
CAGTTCTTTATCTGCGTGGCCGGCGTGTTCGTGTTTTATCTGATCTACGGCTATCTGCAGGAGCTGATCT
TCTCCGTGGAGGGCTTTAAGTCATGTGGATGGTACCTTACTCTGGTGCAGTTCGCCTTTTATTCCATCTT
CGGCCTGATCGAGCTGCAGCTGATCCAGGATAAGCGGAGAAGGATCCCAGGCAAGACATACATGATCATC
GCCTTTCTGACCGTGGGCACAATGGGCCTGAGCAACACCTCCCTGGGCTACCTGAATTATCCTACACAGG
TCATCTTCAAGTGCTGTAAGCTGATCCCAGTGATGCTGGGCGGCGTGTTTATCCAGGGCAAGCGGTATAA
CGTGGCCGACGTGAGCGCCGCCATCTGCATGTCCCTGGGCCTGATCTGGTTCACCCTGGCCGATTCTACC
ACAGCCCCCAACTTTAATCTGACAGGCGTGGTGCTGATCAGCCTGGCCCTGTGCGCAGACGCCGTGATCG
GCAATGTGCAGGAGAAGGCCATGAAGCTGCACAACGCCTCTAATAGCGAGATGGTGCTGTACTCCTATTC
TATCGGCTTCGTGTACATCCTGCTGGGACTGACCTGCACAAGCGGACTGGGACCAGCCGTGACCTTTTGT
GCCAAGAACCCCGTGAGAACATACGGCTATGCCTTCCTGTTTTCCCTGACCGGCTATTTCGGCATCTCTT
TTGTGCTGGCCCTGATCAAGATCTTCGGCGCCCTGATCGCAGTGACCGTGACCACAGGCAGGAAGGCCAT
GACAATCGTGCTGTCCTTTATCTTCTTTGCCAAGCCCTTCACATTTCAGTACGTGTGGTCTGGCCTGCTG
GTGGTGCTGGGCATCTTCCTGAACGTGTACAGCAAGAATATGGACAAGATCCGGCTGCCTTCCCTGTATG
ATCTGATCAATAAGTCTGTGGAGGCAAGGAAGAGCCGGACCCTGGCACAGACAGTGGACCCAGCTTTCTT
GTACAAAGTTGGCATTATAAGAAAGCATTGCTTATCAATTTGTTGCAACGAACAGGTCACTATCAGTCAA
AATAAAATCATTATTTGCCATCCAGCTGATATCCCCTATAGTGAGTCGTATTACATGGTCATAGCTGTTT
CCTGGCAGCTCTGGCCCGTGTCTCAAAATCTCTGATGTTACATTGCACAAGATAAAAATATATCATCATG
AACAATAAAACTGTCTGCTTACATAAACAGTAATACAAGGGGTGTTATGAGCCATATTCAACGGGAAACG
TCGAGGCCGCGATTAAATTCCAACATGGATGCTGATTTATATGGGTATAAATGGGCTCGCGATAATGTCG
GGCAATCAGGTGCGACAATCTATCGCTTGTATGGGAAGCCCGATGCGCCAGAGTTGTTTCTGAAACATGG
CAAAGGTAGCGTTGCCAATGATGTTACAGATGAGATGGTCAGACTAAACTGGCTGACGGAATTTATGCCT
CTTCCGACCATCAAGCATTTTATCCGTACTCCTGATGATGCATGGTTACTCACCACTGCGATCCCCGGAA
AAACAGCATTCCAGGTATTAGAAGAATATCCTGATTCAGGTGAAAATATTGTTGATGCGCTGGCAGTGTT
CCTGCGCCGGTTGCATTCGATTCCTGTTTGTAATTGTCCTTTTAACAGCGATCGCGTATTTCGTCTCGCT
CAGGCGCAATCACGAATGAATAACGGTTTGGTTGATGCGAGTGATTTTGATGACGAGCGTAATGGCTGGC
CTGTTGAACAAGTCTGGAAAGAAATGCATAAACTTTTGCCATTCTCACCGGATTCAGTCGTCACTCATGG
TGATTTCTCACTTGATAACCTTATTTTTGACGAGGGGAAATTAATAGGTTGTATTGATGTTGGACGAGTC
GGAATCGCAGACCGATACCAGGATCTTGCCATCCTATGGAACTGCCTCGGTGAGTTTTCTCCTTCATTAC
AGAAACGGCTTTTTCAAAAATATGGTATTGATAATCCTGATATGAATAAATTGCAGTTTCATTTGATGCT
CGATGAGTTTTTCTAATCAGAATTGGTTAATTGGTTGTAACACTGGCAGAGCATTACGCTGACTTGACGG
GACGGCGCAAGCTCATGACCAAAATCCCTTAACGTGAGTTACGCGTCGTTCCACTGAGCGTCAGACCCCG
TAGAAAAGATCAAAGGATCTTCTTGAGATCCTTTTTTTCTGCGCGTAATCTGCTGCTTGCAAACAAAAAA
ACCACCGCTACCAGCGGTGGTTTGTTTGCCGGATCAAGAGCTACCAACTCTTTTTCCGAAGGTAACTGGC
TTCAGCAGAGCGCAGATACCAAATACTGTTCTTCTAGTGTAGCCGTAGTTAGGCCACCACTTCAAGAACT
CTGTAGCACCGCCTACATACCTCGCTCTGCTAATCCTGTTACCAGTGGCTGCTGCCAGTGGCGATAAGTC
GTGTCTTACCGGGTTGGACTCAAGACGATAGTTACCGGATAAGGCGCAGCGGTCGGGCTGAACGGGGGGT
TCGTGCACACAGCCCAGCTTGGAGCGAACGACCTACACCGAACTGAGATACCTACAGCGTGAGCTATGAG
AAAGCGCCACGCTTCCCGAAGGGAGAAAGGCGGACAGGTATCCGGTAAGCGGCAGGGTCGGAACAGGAGA
GCGCACGAGGGAGCTTCCAGGGGGAAACGCCTGGTATCTTTATAGTCCTGTCGGGTTTCGCCACCTCTGA
CTTGAGCGTCGATTTTTGTGATGCTCGTCAGGGGGGCGGAGCCTATGGAAAAACGCCAGCAACGCGGCCT
TTTTACGGTTCCTGGCCTTTTGCTGGCCTTTTGCTCACATGTT
