>Addgene plasmid #132087 | pDONR221_SLC35B3 | depositor partial sequence | sequence record 253574 | Codon-optimized ORF of SLC35B3
ATGGACCTGACCCAGCAGGCCAAGGATATCCAGAACATCACCGTGCAGGAGACAAATAAGAACAATAGCG
AGTCCATCGAGTGCTCCAAGATCACCATGGACCTGAAGTTCAACAATTCTCGCAAGTACATCAGCATCAC
AGTGCCCTCCAAGACCCAGACAATGTCTCCTCACATCAAGAGCGTGGACGATGTGGTGGTGCTGGGCATG
AACCTGAGCAAGTTTAATAAGCTGACCCAGTTCTTTATCTGCGTGGCCGGCGTGTTCGTGTTTTATCTGA
TCTACGGCTATCTGCAGGAGCTGATCTTCTCCGTGGAGGGCTTTAAGTCATGTGGATGGTACCTTACTCT
GGTGCAGTTCGCCTTTTATTCCATCTTCGGCCTGATCGAGCTGCAGCTGATCCAGGATAAGCGGAGAAGG
ATCCCAGGCAAGACATACATGATCATCGCCTTTCTGACCGTGGGCACAATGGGCCTGAGCAACACCTCCC
TGGGCTACCTGAATTATCCTACACAGGTCATCTTCAAGTGCTGTAAGCTGATCCCAGTGATGCTGGGCGG
CGTGTTTATCCAGGGCAAGCGGTATAACGTGGCCGACGTGAGCGCCGCCATCTGCATGTCCCTGGGCCTG
ATCTGGTTCACCCTGGCCGATTCTACCACAGCCCCCAACTTTAATCTGACAGGCGTGGTGCTGATCAGCC
TGGCCCTGTGCGCAGACGCCGTGATCGGCAATGTGCAGGAGAAGGCCATGAAGCTGCACAACGCCTCTAA
TAGCGAGATGGTGCTGTACTCCTATTCTATCGGCTTCGTGTACATCCTGCTGGGACTGACCTGCACAAGC
GGACTGGGACCAGCCGTGACCTTTTGTGCCAAGAACCCCGTGAGAACATACGGCTATGCCTTCCTGTTTT
CCCTGACCGGCTATTTCGGCATCTCTTTTGTGCTGGCCCTGATCAAGATCTTCGGCGCCCTGATCGCAGT
GACCGTGACCACAGGCAGGAAGGCCATGACAATCGTGCTGTCCTTTATCTTCTTTGCCAAGCCCTTCACA
TTTCAGTACGTGTGGTCTGGCCTGCTGGTGGTGCTGGGCATCTTCCTGAACGTGTACAGCAAGAATATGG
ACAAGATCCGGCTGCCTTCCCTGTATGATCTGATCAATAAGTCTGTGGAGGCAAGGAAGAGCCGGACCCT
GGCACAGACAGTG
